>Addgene plasmid #39217 | p2Bac.His.XPD | addgene partial sequence | sequence record 50502 | polyhedrin_fwd
ACAGTTTTGTAATAAAAAAACCTATAAATATTCCGGATTATTCATACCGTCCCACCATCGGGCGTGCTAG
CGGATCCGAGCTCGAGATCTGCATGAAGCTCCATCACTATCACCATCACAACGTGGACGGGCTCCTGGTC
TACTTCCCGTACGACTACATCTACCCCGAGCAGTTCTCCTACATGCGGGAGCTCAAACGCACGCTGGACG
CCAAGGGTCATGGAGTCCTGGAGATGCCCTCAGGCACCGGGAAGACAGTATCCCTGTTGGCCCTGATCAT
GGCATACCAGAGAGCATATCCGCTGGAGGTGACCAAACTCATCTACTGCTCAAGAACTGTGCCAGAGATT
GAGAAGGTGATTGAAGAGCTTCGAAAGTTGCTCAACTTCTATGAGAAGCAGGAGGGCGAGAAGCTGCCGT
TTCTGGGACTGGCTCTGAGCTCCCGCAAAAACTTGTGTATTCACCCTGAGGTGACACCCCTGCGCTTTGG
GAAGGACGTCGATGGGAAATGCCACAGCCTCACAGCCTCCTATGTGCGGGCGCAGTACCAGCATGACACC
AGCCTGCCCCACTGCCGATTCTATGAGGAATTTGATGCCCATGGGCGTGAGGTGCCCCTCCCCGCTGGCA
TCTACAACCTGGATGACCTGAAGGCCCTGGGGCGGCGCCAGGGCTGGTGCCCATACTTCCTTGCTCGATA
CTCAATCCTGCATGCCAATGTGGTGGTTTATAGCTACCACTACCTCCTGGACCCCAAGATTGCAGACCTG
GTGTCCAAGGAACTGGCCCGCAAGGCCGTCGTGGTCTTCGACGAGGCCCACAACATTGACAACGTCTGCA
TC
