[The description below was written by a language model from this plasmid's Addgene catalogue record.]
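Description:
p2Bac.His.XPD is an insect-cell expression plasmid built on the commercial p2Bac backbone, a baculovirus transfer vector of about 7.1 kb; with its insert the construct totals roughly 9.4 kb. It is maintained in E. coli as a high-copy plasmid under ampicillin selection. The record gives no feature table, so the replication origin, the baculoviral flanking sequences and any other backbone elements are not individually documented here.

The payload is the human XPD gene (ERCC2, the homologue of yeast Rad3), an insert of about 2.3 kb cloned by restriction digestion between BglII and EcoRI sites; whether those sites survived cloning is not recorded. XPD is a subunit of the TFIIH complex and takes part in nucleotide excision repair. The coding sequence in this construct begins at amino acid 4 of XPD rather than at the native start, and it carries an N-terminal histidine-type tag that is noted as a non-canonical version interrupted by a tyrosine rather than six consecutive histidines. Expression is driven by the polyhedrin promoter (Pph), a very strong, very late baculoviral promoter that yields high protein levels in infected insect cells, and the listed sequencing primers flank the polyhedrin cloning position.

Transfer vectors of this type are generally used to move the expression cassette into a baculovirus genome by recombination in insect cells, producing recombinant virus for protein production. The record does not state a specific purpose, but the design fits the production of tagged recombinant human XPD that can be recovered by metal-affinity purification for biochemical study.
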