Addgene plasmid #39217: p2Bac.His.XPD
Depositing lab: Aziz Sancar. Depositing organization: University of North Carolina at Chapel Hill.
Backbone
  Vector backbone: p2Bac
  Backbone manufacturer: Invitrogen
  Backbone size w/o insert (bp): 7125
  Total vector size (bp): 9423
  Vector type: Insect Expression
Growth in bacteria
  Bacterial resistance: Ampicillin, 100 μg/mL
  Growth temperature: 37°C
  Growth strain: DH5alpha
  Copy number: High Copy
Gene/Insert
  Gene/Insert name: XPD (alt names: ERCC2; excision repair cross-complementing rodent repair deficiency, complementation group 2; Rad3)
  Species: H. sapiens (human)
  Insert size (bp): 2300
  Mutation: XPD starts at aa4
  GenBank ID: NM_001130867.1 NM_000400.3
  Entrez Gene: ERCC2 (a.k.a. COFS2, EM9, TFIIH, TTD, TTD1, XPD)
  Promoter: Pph
  Tag / fusion protein: His (HHYHHH) (N terminal on insert)
  Cloning method: Restriction Enzyme; 5′ cloning site BglII (unknown if destroyed); 3′ cloning site EcoRI (unknown if destroyed)
  Sequencing primers: 5′ polyhedrin_fwd; 3′ polyhedrin_rev
Terms and licenses: Academic/Nonprofit Terms; Industry Terms: Not Available to Industry
How to cite: p2Bac.His.XPD was a gift from Aziz Sancar (Addgene plasmid # 39217 ; http://n2t.net/addgene:39217 ; RRID:Addgene_39217)
